Addgene plasmid #11689: V7 pDNR Dual - Donor
Purpose: (Empty Backbone)
Depositing lab: Tony Pawson. Depositing organization: Sinai Health System. Publication: Modification of the Creator recombination system for proteomics applications--improved expression by addition of splice sites. Colwill K, Wells CD, Elder K, Goudreault M, Hersi K, Kulkarni S, Hardy WR, Pawson T, Morin GB. BMC Biotechnol. 2006 Mar 6;6:13. doi: 10.1186/1472-6750-6-13. PubMed 16519801.
Backbone
  Vector backbone: pDNR Dual
  Backbone manufacturer: Clontech
  Backbone size (bp): 4827
  Modifications to backbone: Altered MCS with AscI and PacI
  Vector type: Cre/Lox ; Donor vector
Growth in bacteria
  Bacterial resistance: Ampicillin, 100 μg/mL
  Growth temperature: 37°C
  Growth strain: DH5alpha
  Copy number: High Copy
Gene/Insert
  Gene/Insert name: None
  Cloning method: Restriction Enzyme
  Sequencing primers: 5′ M13 forward
Terms and licenses: Academic/Nonprofit Terms; Industry Terms
Depositor comments: Donor vector for the Creator Splice system.
How to cite: V7 pDNR Dual - Donor was a gift from Tony Pawson (Addgene plasmid # 11689 ; http://n2t.net/addgene:11689 ; RRID:Addgene_11689)
