[The description below was written by a language model from this plasmid's Addgene catalogue record and pLannotate feature annotations shown in this document.]
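Description:
V7 pDNR Dual - Donor is an empty donor vector for the Creator Splice system, a Cre/lox recombination cloning platform adapted for proteomics work. It is built on the commercial pDNR Dual backbone (4,827 bp), with the multiple cloning site altered to include AscI and PacI sites for restriction-based insertion of a gene of interest. No insert is present. The plasmid is maintained in E. coli at high copy from a ColE1/pUC-type origin and selected with ampicillin through the β-lactamase (AmpR) gene and its native promoter. A short lacZα fragment is also annotated near the end of the sequence.

The working part of the vector is a cassette bounded by two loxP sites in the same orientation. Between them the feature table places a chloramphenicol acetyltransferase (cat) coding sequence, followed by the lambda t0 terminator, with only a fragment of the cat promoter annotated upstream. The remaining unannotated stretch between the first loxP and the terminator is presumably where the modified cloning site lies, although the table does not mark it. Outside the loxP-flanked region sits the Bacillus subtilis sacB gene with its own promoter and control region, which makes cells sensitive to sucrose.

In this type of system, Cre recombinase excises the loxP-flanked segment carrying the cloned gene and the cat marker and transfers it into a loxP site in an acceptor expression vector. Chloramphenicol selects for the transferred cassette, while sucrose counter-selects against cells retaining the donor backbone. A single donor clone can thus be moved into multiple acceptor vectors. The associated publication title indicates that the system's modification involved adding splice sites to improve expression, but no splice elements are annotated in this table.
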