Features (pLannotate 1.2.2; 11 found; start..end, strand, type, name):
      1..34      +  protein_bind   loxP: Cre-mediated recombination occurs in the 8-bp core sequence (GCATACAT). Cre recombinase
    178..272     -  terminator     lambda t0 terminator: transcription terminator from phage lambda
    296..952     -  CDS            cat: CAT_ECOLX - Experimental evidence at protein level: Swiss-Prot protein existence level 1. This enzyme is an effector of chloramphenicol resistance in bacteria. From Escherichia coli. This protein is used as a marker in many commonly used cloning vectors, such as pACYC184.
    953..975     -  promoter       cat promoter (fragment): promoter of the E. coli cat gene encoding chloramphenicol acetyltransferase
    981..1014    +  protein_bind   loxP: Cre-mediated recombination occurs in the 8-bp core sequence (GCATACAT). Cre recombinase
   1029..1474    +  promoter       sacB promoter: sacR; sacB promoter and control region
   1475..2893    +  CDS            sacB: SACB_BACSU - Experimental evidence at protein level: Swiss-Prot protein existence level 1. From Bacillus subtilis (strain 168).
   2964..3068    +  promoter       AmpR promoter: bla
   3069..3929    +  CDS            AmpR: β-lactamase; bla; confers resistance to ampicillin, carbenicillin, and related antibiotics
   4100..4688    +  rep_origin     ori: high-copy-number ColE1/pMB1/pBR322/pUC origin of replication
   4804..4821    -  CDS            lacZα (fragment): LacZα fragment of β-galactosidase; lacZ fragment
>Addgene plasmid #11689 | V7 pDNR Dual - Donor | depositor full sequence | sequence record 7021 | Author sequence
ATAACTTCGTATAGCATACATTATACGAAGTTATGGCGCGCCGTCGACGGTACCGGACATATGCCCGGGA
ATTCCTGCAGGATCCGCTCGAGAAGCTTTCTAGACCATTCGTTTGGCGCGCGGGCCTTAATTAACCAGGT
AAGTTCCTAGGAGATCCTGGTCATGACTAGTGCTTGGATTCTCACCAATAAAAAACGCCCGGCGGCAACC
GAGCGTTCTGAACAAATCCAGATGGAGTTCTGAGGTCATTACTGGATCTATCAACAGGAGTCCAAGCGAG
CTCGATATCAAATTACGCCCCGCCCTGCCACTCATCGCAGTACTGTTGTAATTCATTAAGCATTCTGCCG
ACATGGAAGCCATCACAAACGGCATGATGAACCTGAATCGCCAGCGGCATCAGCACCTTGTCGCCTTGCG
TATAATATTTGCCCATGGTGAAAACGGGGGCGAAGAAGTTGTCCATATTGGCCACGTTTAAATCAAAACT
GGTGAAACTCACCCAGGGATTGGCTGAGACGAAAAACATATTCTCAATAAACCCTTTAGGGAAATAGGCC
AGGTTTTCACCGTAACACGCCACATCTTGCGAATATATGTGTAGAAACTGCCGGAAATCGTCGTGGTATT
CACTCCAGAGCGATGAAAACGTTTCAGTTTGCTCATGGAAAACGGTGTAACAAGGGTGAACACTATCCCA
TATCACCAGCTCACCGTCTTTCATTGCCATACGAAATTCCGGATGAGCATTCATCAGGCGGGCAAGAATG
TGAATAAAGGCCGGATAAAACTTGTGCTTATTTTTCTTTACGGTCTTTAAAAAGGCCGTAATATCCAGCT
GAACGGTCTGGTTATAGGTACATTGAGCAACTGACTGAAATGCCTCAAAATGTTCTTTACGATGCCATTG
GGATATATCAACGGTGGTATATCCAGTGATTTTTTTCTCCATTTTAGCTTCCTTAGCTCCTGAAAGATCC
ATAACTTCGTATAGCATACATTATACGAAGTTATGCGGCCGCGACGTCCACATATACCTGCCGTTCACTA
TTATTTAGTGAAATGAGATATTATGATATTTTCTGAATTGTGATTAAAAAGGCAACTTTATGCCCATGCA
ACAGAAACTATAAAAAATACAGAGAATGAAAAGAAACAGATAGATTTTTTAGTTCTTTAGGCCCGTAGTC
TGCAAATCCTTTTATGATTTTCTATCAAACAAAAGAGGAAAATAGACCAGTTGCAATCCAAACGAGAGTC
TAATAGAATGAGGTCGAAAAGTAAATCGCGCGGGTTTGTTACTGATAAAGCAGGCAAGACCTAAAATGTG
TAAAGGGCAAAGTGTATACTTTGGCGTCACCCCTTACATATTTTAGGTCTTTTTTTATTGTGCGTAACTA
ACTTGCCATCTTCAAACAGGAGGGCTGGAAGAAGCAGACCGCTAACACAGTACATAAAAAAGGAGACATG
AACGATGAACATCAAAAAGTTTGCAAAACAAGCAACAGTATTAACCTTTACTACCGCACTGCTGGCAGGA
GGCGCAACTCAAGCGTTTGCGAAAGAAACGAACCAAAAGCCATATAAGGAAACATACGGCATTTCCCATA
TTACACGCCATGATATGCTGCAAATCCCTGAACAGCAAAAAAATGAAAAATATCAAGTTCCTGAGTTCGA
TTCGTCCACAATTAAAAATATCTCTTCTGCAAAAGGCCTGGACGTTTGGGACAGCTGGCCATTACAAAAC
GCTGACGGCACTGTCGCAAACTATCACGGCTACCACATCGTCTTTGCATTAGCCGGAGATCCTAAAAATG
CGGATGACACATCGATTTACATGTTCTATCAAAAAGTCGGCGAAACTTCTATTGACAGCTGGAAAAACGC
TGGCCGCGTCTTTAAAGACAGCGACAAATTCGATGCAAATGATTCTATCCTAAAAGACCAAACACAAGAA
TGGTCAGGTTCAGCCACATTTACATCTGACGGAAAAATCCGTTTATTCTACACTGATTTCTCCGGTAAAC
ATTACGGCAAACAAACACTGACAACTGCACAAGTTAACGTATCAGCATCAGACAGCTCTTTGAACATCAA
CGGTGTAGAGGATTATAAATCAATCTTTGACGGTGACGGAAAAACGTATCAAAATGTACAGCAGTTCATC
GATGAAGGCAACTACAGCTCAGGCGACAACCATACGCTGAGAGATCCTCACTACGTAGAAGATAAAGGCC
ACAAATACTTAGTATTTGAAGCAAACACTGGAACTGAAGATGGCTACCAAGGCGAAGAATCTTTATTTAA
CAAAGCATACTATGGCAAAAGCACATCATTCTTCCGTCAAGAAAGTCAAAAACTTCTGCAAAGCGATAAA
AAACGCACGGCTGAGTTAGCAAACGGCGCTCTCGGTATGATTGAGCTAAACGATGATTACACACTGAAAA
AAGTGATGAAACCGCTGATTGCATCTAACACAGTAACAGATGAAATTGAACGCGCGAACGTCTTTAAAAT
GAACGGCAAATGGTACCTGTTCACTGACTCCCGCGGATCAAAAATGACGATTGACGGCATTACGTCTAAC
GATATTTACATGCTTGGTTATGTTTCTAATTCTTTAACTGGCCCATACAAGCCGCTGAACAAAACTGGCC
TTGTGTTAAAAATGGATCTTGATCCTAACGATGTAACCTTTACTTACTCACACTTCGCTGTACCTCAAGC
GAAAGGAAACAATGTCGTGATTACAAGCTATATGACAAACAGAGGATTCTACGCAGACAAACAATCAACG
TTTGCGCCTAGCTTCCTGCTGAACATCAAAGGCAAGAAAACATCTGTTGTCAAAGACAGCATCCTTGAAC
AAGGACAATTAACAGTTAACAAATAAAAACGCAAAAGAAAATGCCGATATCCTATTGGCATTGACGTCAG
GTGGCACTTTTCGGGGAAATGTGCGCGGAACCCCTATTTGTTTATTTTTCTAAATACATTCAAATATGTA
TCCGCTCATGAGACAATAACCCTGATAAATGCTTCAATAATATTGAAAAAGGAAGAGTATGAGTATTCAA
CATTTCCGTGTCGCCCTTATTCCCTTTTTTGCGGCATTTTGCCTTCCTGTTTTTGCTCACCCAGAAACGC
TGGTGAAAGTAAAAGATGCTGAAGATCAGTTGGGTGCACGAGTGGGTTACATCGAACTGGATCTCAACAG
CGGTAAGATCCTTGAGAGTTTTCGCCCCGAAGAACGTTTTCCAATGATGAGCACTTTTAAAGTTCTGCTA
TGTGGCGCGGTATTATCCCGTATTGACGCCGGGCAAGAGCAACTCGGTCGCCGCATACACTATTCTCAGA
ATGACTTGGTTGAGTACTCACCAGTCACAGAAAAGCATCTTACGGATGGCATGACAGTAAGAGAATTATG
CAGTGCTGCCATAACCATGAGTGATAACACTGCGGCCAACTTACTTCTGACAACGATCGGAGGACCGAAG
GAGCTAACCGCTTTTTTGCACAACATGGGGGATCATGTAACTCGCCTTGATCGTTGGGAACCGGAGCTGA
ATGAAGCCATACCAAACGACGAGCGTGACACCACGATGCCTGTAGCAATGGCAACAACGTTGCGCAAACT
ATTAACTGGCGAACTACTTACTCTAGCTTCCCGGCAACAATTAATAGACTGGATGGAGGCGGATAAAGTT
GCAGGACCACTTCTGCGCTCGGCCCTTCCGGCTGGCTGGTTTATTGCTGATAAATCTGGAGCCGGTGAGC
GTGGGTCTCGCGGTATCATTGCAGCACTGGGGCCAGATGGTAAGCCCTCCCGTATCGTAGTTATCTACAC
GACGGGGAGTCAGGCAACTATGGATGAACGAAATAGACAGATCGCTGAGATAGGTGCCTCACTGATTAAG
CATTGGTAACTGTCAGACCAAGTTTACTCATATATACTTTAGATTGATTTAAAACTTCATTTTTAATTTA
AAAGGATCTAGGTGAAGATCCTTTTTGATAATCTCATGACCAAAATCCCTTAACGTGAGTTTTCGTTCCA
CTGAGCGTCAGACCCCGTAGAAAAGATCAAAGGATCTTCTTGAGATCCTTTTTTTCTGCGCGTAATCTGC
TGCTTGCAAACAAAAAAACCACCGCTACCAGCGGTGGTTTGTTTGCCGGATCAAGAGCTACCAACTCTTT
TTCCGAAGGTAACTGGCTTCAGCAGAGCGCAGATACCAAATACTGTTCTTCTAGTGTAGCCGTAGTTAGG
CCACCACTTCAAGAACTCTGTAGCACCGCCTACATACCTCGCTCTGCTAATCCTGTTACCAGTGGCTGCT
GCCAGTGGCGATAAGTCGTGTCTTACCGGGTTGGACTCAAGACGATAGTTACCGGATAAGGCGCAGCGGT
CGGGCTGAACGGGGGGTTCGTGCACACAGCCCAGCTTGGAGCGAACGACCTACACCGAACTGAGATACCT
ACAGCGTGAGCTATGAGAAAGCGCCACGCTTCCCGAAGGGAGAAAGGCGGACAGGTATCCGGTAAGCGGC
AGGGTCGGAACAGGAGAGCGCACGAGGGAGCTTCCAGGGGGAAACGCCTGGTATCTTTATAGTCCTGTCG
GGTTTCGCCACCTCTGACTTGAGCGTCGATTTTTGTGATGCTCGTCAGGGGGGCGGAGCCTATGGAAAAA
CGCCAGCAACGCGGCCTTTTTACGGTTCCTGGCCTTTTGCTGGCCTTTTGCTCACATGTTCTTTCCTGCG
TTATCCCCTGATTCTGTGGATAACCGTATTACCGCCTTACGCGTGTAAAACGACGGCCAGTAGATCT
