>Addgene plasmid #11689 | V7 pDNR Dual - Donor | addgene partial sequence | sequence record 18373 | M13-F20 5'-TGTAAAACGACGGCCAGT-3'
ACATTATACGAAGTTATGGCGCGCCGTCGACGGTACCGGACATATGCCCGGGAATTCCTGCAGGATCCGC
TCGAGAAGCTTTCTAGACCATTCGTTTGGCGCGCGGGCCTTAATTAACCAGGTAAGTTCCTAGGAGATCC
TGGTCATGACTAGTGCTTGGATTCTCACCAATAAAAAACGCCCGGCGGCAACCGAGCGTTCTGAACAAAT
CCAGATGGAGTTCTGAGGTCATTACTGGATCTATCAACAGGAGTCCAAGCGAGCTCGATATCAAATTACG
CCCCGCCCTGCCACTCATCGCAGTACTGTTGTAATTCATTAAGCATTCTGCCGACATGGAAGCCATCACA
AACGGCATGATGAACCTGAATCGCCAGCGGCATCAGCACCTTGTCGCCTTGCGTATAATATTTGCCCATG
GTGAAAACGGGGGCGAAGAAGTTGTCCATATTGGCCACGTTTAAATCAAAACTGGTGAAACTCACCCAGG
GATTGGCTGAGACGAAAAACATATTCTCAATAAACCCTTTAGGGAAATAGGCCAGGTTTTCACCGTAACA
CGCCACATCTTGCGAATATATGTGTAGAAACTGCCGGAAATCGTCGTG
